Addgene plasmid #25384: pCDNA3-HA-mMcl-1(T144A)
Depositing lab: Roger Davis. Depositing organization: University of Massachusetts, Worcester. Publication: Mcl-1 integrates the opposing actions of signaling pathways that mediate survival and apoptosis. Morel C, Carlson SM, White FM, Davis RJ. Mol Cell Biol. 2009 Jul . 29(14):3845-52. 10.1128/MCB.00279-09 PubMed 19433446.
Backbone
  Vector backbone: pcDNA3
  Backbone manufacturer: invitrogen
  Backbone size w/o insert (bp): 5446
  Vector type: Mammalian Expression
Growth in bacteria
  Bacterial resistance: Ampicillin, 100 μg/mL
  Growth temperature: 37°C
  Growth strain: DH5alpha
  Copy number: High Copy
Gene/Insert
  Gene/Insert name: mMCL1(T144A)
  Species: M. musculus (mouse)
  Insert size (bp): 1270
  Mutation: changed threonine 144 to alanine
  GenBank ID: NM_008562
  Entrez Gene: Mcl1 (a.k.a. Gm52627, Mcl-1)
  Tag / fusion protein: HA (N terminal on insert)
  Cloning method: Restriction Enzyme; 5′ cloning site EcoRI (destroyed during cloning); 3′ cloning site EcoRI (destroyed during cloning)
  Sequencing primers: 5′ T7; 3′ SP6
Terms and licenses: Academic/Nonprofit Terms; Industry Terms: Not Available to Industry
How to cite: pCDNA3-HA-mMcl-1(T144A) was a gift from Roger Davis (Addgene plasmid # 25384 ; http://n2t.net/addgene:25384 ; RRID:Addgene_25384)
