[The description below was written by a language model from this plasmid's Addgene catalogue record.]
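Description:
pCDNA3-HA-mMcl-1(T144A) is a mammalian expression plasmid built on the Invitrogen pcDNA3 backbone (about 5.4 kb without insert). It is propagated in E. coli as a high-copy plasmid under ampicillin selection. No feature table accompanies the record, so individual backbone elements are not listed. pcDNA3 as a standard vector drives inserts from the strong constitutive CMV immediate-early promoter with a downstream polyadenylation signal, and it normally carries a neomycin resistance cassette that permits G418 selection of stable mammalian transfectants. The T7 and SP6 sequencing primers named in the record match the phage promoter sites that flank the pcDNA3 polylinker.

The insert, roughly 1.3 kb, encodes mouse Mcl-1 (Mcl1), an anti-apoptotic member of the Bcl-2 family, fused at its N terminus to an HA epitope tag for detection or immunoprecipitation with anti-HA antibodies. It was cloned by restriction enzyme into the EcoRI site, and both junction sites were destroyed in the process. The coding sequence carries a point mutation changing threonine 144 to alanine, which removes the hydroxyl side chain and so prevents phosphorylation at that residue.

The associated study concerns how Mcl-1 integrates opposing signalling pathways that control survival and apoptosis. In that context, the plasmid most plausibly serves as a phosphorylation-site mutant to be expressed in mammalian cells and compared with wild-type Mcl-1, testing how modification at this position affects the protein's regulation and function. The record does not itself state which kinase targets the site or what phenotype the mutant shows.
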