>Addgene plasmid #25384 | pCDNA3-HA-mMcl-1(T144A) | depositor partial sequence | sequence record 11844 | Author sequence
CTATAGGGAGACCCAAGCTTCGATCGTCGACATGTACCCATACGATGTTCCAGATTACGCTTCTAGAGGA
TCCCCGGAATTCTTTGGCCTGCGGAGAAACGCGGTCATCGGCTTGAACCTGTACTGCGGAGGCGCCAGCC
TCGGCGCGGGCGGCGGTTCTCCGGCAGGGGCGCGCCTGGTGGCCGAGGAGGCCAAGGCGCGGCGCGAGGG
GGGAGGGGAGGCCGCCCTGCTGCCCGGCGCGCGGGTGGTCGCCCGGCCGCCGCCCGTGGGCGCCGAGGAC
CCCGACGTCACCGCGTCGGCCGAAAGGCGGCTGCATAAGTCGCCCGGCCTCCTCGCCGTGCCGCCCGAGG
AGATGGCCGCGTCGGCCGCCGCCGCCATCGTGTCTCCGGAGGAGGAACTGGACGGCTGCGAGCCGGAGGC
CATCGGCAAGCGCCCGGCCGTGCTGCCCCTCCTGGAGCGCGTGAGCGAGGCGGCCAAGAGCTCCGGGGCC
GACGGCTCTCTGCCCAGCGCTCCGCCGCCGCCCGAGGAGGAAGAGGACGACCTATACCGCCAGTCGCTGG
AGATCATCTCGCGCTACTTGCGGGAGCAGGCGACCGGCTCCAAGGACTCGAAGCCTCTGGGCGAGGCGGG
CGCGGCGGGCCGGAGAGCGCTGGAGACCCTGCGGCGCGTGGGCGACGGCGTGCAGCGCAACCACGAGACG
GCCTTCCAGGGCATGCTCCGGAAACTGGACATTAAAAACGAAGGCGATGTTAAATCTTTTTCTCGAGTAA
TGGTCCATGTTTTCAAAGATGGCGTAACAAACTGGGGCAGGATTGTGACTCTTATTTCTTTCGGTGCCTT
TGTGGCCAAACACTTAAAGAGCGTAAACCAAGAAAGCTTCATCGAACCATTAGCAGAAACTATCACAGAT
GTTCTTGTAAGGACGAAACGGGACTGGCTTGTCAAACAAAGAGGCTGGGATGGGTTTGTGGAGTTCTTCC
ACGTACAGGACCTAGAAGGCGGCATCAGAAATGTGCTGCTGGCTTTTGCGGGTGTTGCTGGAGTAGGGGC
TGGTCTGGCATATCTAATAAGATAGCCTTGTGAGTGCAATAGGGGACTCTTAAAGCTCCAGCCACCAAAC
TACATGCATCTGTGAAAACATGTGTATTTATGAAGGTGGACTTGAAGCTGCCCAGGATTTTAACAGTCCA
GTTCTACTGTAGCAACATAGCAAAAAGAAAGTGGCTACAGGATTGTGGCTAACAAGAATAAATACATGGG
AAAAGTGAAAAAAAAAAAAAAAAAAAAAAA
