>Addgene plasmid #25384 | pCDNA3-HA-mMcl-1(T144A) | addgene partial sequence | sequence record 32117 | 25384 with CMV-F
ACTGAGAACCCACTGCTTACTGGCTTATCGAAATTAATACGACTCACTATAGGGAGACCCAAGCTTCGAT
CGTCGACATGTACCCATACGATGTTCCAGATTACGCTTCTAGAGGATCCCCGGAATTCTTTGGCCTGCGG
AGAAACGCGGTCATCGGCTTGAACCTGTACTGCGGAGGCGCCAGCCTCGGCGCGGGCGGCGGTTCTCCGG
CAGGGGCGCGCCTGGTGGCCGAGGAGGCCAAGGCGCGGCGCGAGGGGGGAGGGGAGGCCGCCCTGCTGCC
CGGCGCGCGGGTGGTCGCCCGGCCGCCGCCCGTGGGCGCCGAGGACCCCGACGTCACCGCGTCGGCCGAA
AGGCGGCTGCATAAGTCGCCCGGCCTCCTCGCCGTGCCGCCCGAGGAGATGGCCGCGTCGGCCGCCGCCG
CCATCGTGTCTCCGGAGGAGGAACTGGACGGCTGCGAGCCGGAGGCCATCGGCAAGCGCCCGGCCGTGCT
GCCCCTCCTGGAGCGCGTGAGCGAGGCGGCCAAGAGCTCCGGGGCCGACGGCTCTCTGCCCAGCGCTCCG
CCGCCGCCCGAGGAGGAAGAGGACGACCTATACCGCCAGTCGCTGGAGATCATCTCGCGCTACTTGCGGG
AGCAGGCGACCGGCTCCAAGGACTCGAAGCCTCTGGGCGAGGCGGGCGCGGNGGGCC
